Addgene plasmid #156495: pD649-HAsp-VSTM1-Fc(DAPA)-AviTag-6xHis
Purpose: Mammalian expression of cell-surface protein extracellular domain fused to Fc(DAPA)-Avi-6xHis. Protein is secreted from cells.
Depositing lab: Chris Garcia. Depositing organization: Stanford University. Publication: A Human IgSF Cell-Surface Interactome Reveals a Complex Network of Protein-Protein Interactions. Wojtowicz WM, Vielmetter J, Fernandes RA, Siepe DH, Eastman CL, Chisholm GB, Cox S, Klock H, Anderson PW, Rue SM, Miller JJ, Glaser SM, Bragstad ML, Vance J, Lam AW, Lesley SA, Zinn K, Garcia KC. Cell. 2020 Aug 20;182(4):1027-1043.e17. doi: 10.1016/j.cell.2020.07.025. PubMed 32822567.
Backbone
  Vector backbone: pD649
  Backbone size w/o insert (bp): 6106
  Vector type: Mammalian Expression
Growth in bacteria
  Bacterial resistance: Ampicillin, 100 μg/mL
  Growth temperature: 37°C
  Growth strain: DH5alpha
  Copy number: High Copy
Gene/Insert
  Gene/Insert name: VSTM1
  Species: H. sapiens (human)
  Insert size (bp): 357
  Mutation: Fc region of human IgG contains D265A and P329A mutations (DAPA)
  Entrez Gene: VSTM1 (a.k.a. SIRL1, UNQ3033, MGC119160, MGC119161)
  Promoter: CMV/SP6
  Tag / fusion protein: Fc(DAPA)-AviTag-6xHis (C terminal on backbone)
  Cloning method: Restriction Enzyme; 5′ cloning site GCGGCCGC (not destroyed); 3′ cloning site GGCGCGCC (not destroyed)
  Sequencing primers: 5′ ATTTAGGTGACACTATAG; 3′ CACGTACCAGTTGAACTTCACC
Resource information
  A portion of this plasmid was derived from a plasmid made by: synthesis by ThermoFisher
Terms and licenses: Academic/Nonprofit Terms; Industry Terms: Not Available to Industry
Depositor comments: Some plasmids in this collection may have an IS4-like element ISVsa5 family transposase upstream of the CMV promoter.
How to cite: pD649-HAsp-VSTM1-Fc(DAPA)-AviTag-6xHis was a gift from Chris Garcia (Addgene plasmid # 156495 ; http://n2t.net/addgene:156495 ; RRID:Addgene_156495)
