[The description below was written by a language model from this plasmid's Addgene catalogue record and pLannotate feature annotations shown in this document.]
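Description:
pD649-HAsp-VSTM1-Fc(DAPA)-AviTag-6xHis is a mammalian expression plasmid built on the pD649 backbone for secreted production of the extracellular domain of human VSTM1 (also known as SIRL1), an inhibitory immune receptor of phagocytes. It is propagated in E. coli as a high-copy plasmid through a ColE1/pUC-type origin and selected with ampicillin via a complete β-lactamase gene. The feature table also shows an SV40 promoter/EM7 promoter unit upstream of sequences matching puromycin N-acetyltransferase and a bleomycin-binding protein, followed by an SV40 poly(A) signal. Both matches are annotated only as fragments, and the record does not list a mammalian selection marker, so that function should not be assumed. Short remnants of f1 ori, lacZα, KanR and a lac operator are also detected.

The expression cassette is driven by the CMV immediate-early enhancer and promoter, with a fragment of CMV intron A. An SP6 promoter lies just upstream of the coding region and could support in vitro transcription. The name indicates an HA signal peptide, although the annotation tool matched part of this leader region to an immunoglobulin heavy-chain signal sequence. The 357 bp VSTM1 ectodomain fragment sits between retained cloning sites and is fused at its C terminus to a human IgG1 Fc carrying the D265A and P329A (DAPA) substitutions, generally used to reduce Fc effector binding. An AviTag for site-specific biotinylation and a 6xHis tag for affinity purification follow, and the transcript ends at a bGH poly(A) signal.

The construct belongs to a collection made for a human IgSF cell-surface protein interaction screen. The depositor notes that some plasmids in the collection may carry an IS4-like transposase upstream of the CMV promoter, but none is annotated here.
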