Features (pLannotate 1.2.2; 21 found; start..end, strand, type, name):
    140..187     -  promoter       EM7 promoter: synthetic bacterial promoter&nbsp
    235..564     -  promoter       SV40 promoter: SV40 enhancer and early promoter
    578..686     -  rep_origin     f1 ori (fragment): f1 bacteriophage origin of replication; arrow indicates direction of (+) strand synthesis
    687..798     -  polyA_signal   bGH poly(A) signal: bovine growth hormone polyadenylation signal
   1013..1732    -  CDS            IGHG1 (fragment): IGHG1_HUMAN - Experimental evidence at protein level: Swiss-Prot protein existence level 1. Constant region of immunoglobulin heavy chains. Immunoglobulins, also known as antibodies, are membrane-bound or secreted glycoproteins produced by B lymphocytes. In the recognition phase of humoral immunity, the membrane-bound immunoglobulins serve as receptors which, upon binding of a specific antigen, trigger the clonal expansion and differentiation of B lymphocytes into immunoglobulins- secreting plasma cells. Secreted immunoglobulins mediate the effector phase of humoral immunity, which results in
   1706..2062    -  CDS            VSTM1 (fragment): VSTM1_HUMAN - Experimental evidence at protein level: Swiss-Prot protein existence level 1. [Isoform 1]: Inhibitory immune receptor involved in the regulation of phagocytes. From Homo sapiens (Human).
   2171..2208    -  CDS            IgH signal sequence (fragment): signal sequence from the mouse immunoglobulin heavy chain variable region
   2212..2230    -  promoter       SP6 promoter: promoter for bacteriophage SP6 RNA polymerase
   2282..2325    -  intron         CMV intron (fragment): modified intron A from human cytomegalovirus
   2461..2664    -  promoter       CMV promoter: human cytomegalovirus (CMV) immediate early promoter
   2665..2968    -  enhancer       CMV enhancer: human cytomegalovirus immediate early enhancer
   3211..3227    -  protein_bind   lac operator: The lac repressor binds to the lac operator to inhibit transcription in E. coli. This inhibition can be relieved by adding lactose or isopropyl-β-D-thiogalactopyranoside (IPTG). lac repressor encoded by lacI
   3683..3702    +  CDS            lacZα (fragment): LacZα fragment of β-galactosidase; lacZ fragment
   3727..3744    -  terminator     rrnB T2 terminator (fragment): transcription terminator T2 from the E. coli rrnB gene
   3969..4557    -  rep_origin     ori: high-copy-number ColE1/pMB1/pBR322/pUC origin of replication
   4668..4692    +  CDS            KanR (fragment): aminoglycoside phosphotransferase; aph(3')-Ia; confers resistance to kanamycin
   4722..4818    +  promoter       AmpR promoter (fragment): bla
   4821..5681    +  CDS            AmpR: β-lactamase; bla; confers resistance to ampicillin, carbenicillin, and related antibiotics
   5734..5855    -  polyA_signal   SV40 poly(A) signal: SV40 polyadenylation signal
   5850..5975    -  CDS            ble (fragment): BLE_KLEPN - Experimental evidence at protein level: Swiss-Prot protein existence level 1. Binding protein with a strong affinity to the bleomycin family of antibiotics. Binds to CL990; an antimitotic-antibiotic compound. From Klebsiella pneumoniae.
   5985..121     -  CDS            PuroR (fragment) (across the origin): puromycin N-acetyltransferase; pac from Streptomyces; confers resistance to puromycin
>Addgene plasmid #156495 | pD649-HAsp-VSTM1-Fc(DAPA)-AviTag-6xHis | addgene full sequence | sequence record 368818 | Addgene NGS Result
GGTCCGGATCGACGGTGTGGCGCGTGGCGGGGTAGTCGGCGAACGCGGCGGCGAGGGTGCGTACGGCCCT
GGGGACGTCGTCGCGGGTGGCGAGGCGCACCGTGGGCTTGTACTCGGTCATGGTTTAGTTCCTCACCTTG
TCGTATTATACTATGCCGATATACTATGCCGATGATTAATTGTCAACACGTGCTGATCAGATCCGAAAAT
GGATATACAAGCTCCCGGGAGCTTTTTGCAAAAGCCTAGGCCTCCAAAAAAGCCTCCTCACTACTTCTGG
AATAGCTCAGAGGCAGAGGCGGCCTCGGCCTCTGCATAAATAAAAAAAATTAGTCAGCCATGGGGCGGAG
AATGGGCGGAACTGGGCGGAGTTAGGGGCGGGATGGGCGGAGTTAGGGGCGGGACTATGGTTGCTGACTA
ATTGAGATGCATGCTTTGCATACTTCTGCCTGCTGGGGAGCCTGGGGACTTTCCACACCTGGTTGCTGAC
TAATTGAGATGCATGCTTTGCATACTTCTGCCTGCTGGGGAGCCTGGGGACTTTCCACACCCTAACTGAC
ACACATTCCACAGAATTAATTCGCGTTAAATTTTTGTTAAATCAGCTCATTTTTTAACCAATAGGCCGAA
ATCGGCAAAATCCCTTATAAATCAAAAGAATAGACCGAGATAGGGTTGAGTGTTGTGATGCAATTTCCTC
ATTTTATTAGGAAAGGACAGTGGGAGTGGCACCTTCCAGGGTCAAGGAAGGCACGGGGGAGGGGCAAACA
ACAGATGGCTGGCAACTAGAAGGCACAGTCGAGGCTGATTTTCTCTATCTATTTATTTTACTACTCAAGA
CTATCTTGCAAAGTAGAAGAACCCTGTCTGCAGTATGACGACCGTGTATACCCGATTGGCTTACCGGGTA
ACGCGTTGTGCCAGTGACTACAGGCCGGCCTTAGTGGTGATGGTGGTGGTGTTCATGCCACTCAATCTTC
TGAGCCTCGAAAATATCATTAAGACCGCTGCCGCCGGGGCTCAGGCTCAGGGACTTCTGGGTGTAGTGGT
TGTGCAGGGCCTCGTGCATCACGCTGCAGCTGAACACGTTGCCCTGCTGCCACCTGGACTTGTCCACGGT
CAGCTTGCTGTACAGGAAGAAGCTGCCGTCGCTGTCCAGCACTGGGGGGGTGGTCTTGTAGTTGTTCTCG
GGCTGGCCGTTGCTCTCCCACTCCACGGCGATATCGCTGGGGTAGAAGCCCTTCACCAGACAGGTCAGGG
ACACCTGGTTCTTGGTCATCTCCTCCCGGCTGGGGGGCAGGGTGTACACCTGGGGCTCCCGTGGCTGGCC
CTTGGCCTTGCTGATTGTCTTTTCGATTGGGGCAGCCAGGGCCTTGTTGGAGACTTTGCACTTGTATTCT
TTGCCGTTCAGCCAGTCCTGGTGCAGCACGGTCAGCACGGACACCACCCTGTAGGTGCTGTTGTACTGCT
CCTCTCTGGGCTTGGTCTTGGCGTTGTGCACCTCCACGCCGTCCACGTACCAGTTGAACTTCACCTCTGG
GTCCTCGTGGGACACGGCCACCACCACGCAGGTCACCTCGGGGGTCCTGCTGATCATCAGGGTGTCCTTG
GGCTTGGGGGGGAACAGGAACACGGAAGGCCCTCCCAGCAGTTCTGGAGCTGGGCAGGGGGGGCAGGTGT
GGGTCTTGTCGCCGCCCGGCGCGCCTGTTCTGGTGTCGGTCTTCATGCTAGGGGCTTCCAGTTCATCGTG
CTTGTCGGTGACCACCAGCTGCAGATGTTCGCTAGACTCGGACCACTCGTGGCTGGCTGTTGTCTTGTAG
GCGCAGAAGTATCTGCCGGCGTCCTTAGGCTTCAGGTCGGTGAATGGAAACTCGGCCTCATTCTCGGCGC
TGCTCTGCTCTTGCTTGTAGCCGCTGTCGTTCACTTTCCGCAGCACGAAGGTCACATTCTGGCTGTGGGC
CTGACACTTCAGGGTCACGTTGCTCTCGGCTTCCACCACAGAACTAGGCCAAGCGTGCAGGCTAGGCTTA
GGAGGCTTCTCGTTCTTCTTCTCGTCCTCATAGGCGGCCGCAGCGAACACCAGGCAGAAGATGTAGCTCA
GGGCAATGATGGTCTTCATGGTGGCGCTAGCAGGCGCGTTTTCGATAGAACCGAGGTGCAGTTGGACCTG
GGAGTGGACACCTGTGGAGAGAAAGGCAAAGTGGATGTTATTCTATAGTGTCACCTAAATCGTATGTGTA
TGATACATAAGGTTATGTATTAATTGTAGCCGCGTTCTAACGAAGCCAAGGGGGTGGGCCTATAGACTCT
ATAGGCGGTACTTACGTCACTCTTGGCACGGGGAATCCGCGTTCCAATGCACCGTTCCCGGCCGCGGAGG
CTGGATCGGTCCCGGTGTCTTCTATGGAGGTCAAAACAGCGTGGATGGCGTCTCCAGGCGATCTGACGGT
TCACTAAACGAGCTCTGCTTATATAGACCTCCCACCGTACACGCCTACCGCCCATTTGCGTCAATGGGGC
GGAGTTGTTACGACATTTTGGAAAGTCCCGTTGATTTTGGTGCCAAAACAAACTCCCATTGACGTCAATG
GGGTGGAGACTTGGAAATCCCCGTGAGTCAAACCGCTATCCACGCCCATTGATGTACTGCCAAAACCGCA
TCACCATGGTAATAGCGATGACTAATACGTAGATGTACTGCCAAGTAGGAAAGTCCCATAAGGTCATGTA
CTGGGCATAATGCCAGGCGGGCCATTTACCGTCATTGACGTCAATAGGGGGCGTACTTGGCATATGATAC
ACTTGATGTACTGCCAAGTGGGCAGTTTACCGTAAATACTCCACCCATTGACGTCAATGGAAAGTCCCTA
TTGGCGTTACTATGGGAACATACGTCATTATTGACGTCAATGGGCGGGGGTCGTTGGGCGGTCAGCCAGG
CGGGCCATTTACCGTAAGTTATGTAACGCGGAACTCCATATATGGGCTATGAACTAATGACCCCGTAATT
GATTACTATTAATAACTAGTCAATAATCAATGCCAACATGGCGGTCATATTGGACATGAGCCAATATAAA
TGTACATATTATGATATAGATACAACGTATGCAATGGCCAATAGCCAATATTGATTTATGCTATATAACC
AATGAATAATATGGCTAATGGCCAATATTGAGTCAACGCCACTGTGCATGAAGCTCGTAATTGTTATCCG
CTCACAATTAAGGGCGACACAAAATTTATTCTAAATGATAATAAATACTGATAACATCTTATAGTTTGTA
TTATATTTTGTATTATCGTTGACATGTATAATTTTGATATCAAAAACTGATTTTCCCTTTATTATTTTCG
AGATTTATTTTCTTAATTCTCTTTAACAAACTAGAAATATTGTATATACAAAAAATCATAAATAATAGAT
GAATAGTTTAATTATAGGTGTTCATCAATCGAAAAAGCAACGTATCTTATTTAAAGTGCGTTGCTTTTTT
CTCATTTATAAGGTTAAATAATTCTCATATATCAAGCAAAGTGACAGGCGCCCTTAAATATTCTGACAAA
TGCTCTTTCCCTAAACTCCCCCCATAAAAAAACCCGCCGAAGCGGGTTTTTACGTTATTTGCGGATTAAC
GATTACTCGTTATCAGAACCGCCCAGGGGGCCCGAGCTTAAGACTGGCCGTCGTTTTACAACACAGAAAG
AGTTTGTAGAAACGCAAAAAGGCCATCCGTCAGGGGCCTTCTGCTTAGTTTGATGCCTGGCAGTTCCCTA
CTCTCGCCTTCCGCTTCCTCGCTCACTGACTCGCTGCGCTCGGTCGTTCGGCTGCGGCGAGCGGTATCAG
CTCACTCAAAGGCGGTAATACGGTTATCCACAGAATCAGGGGATAACGCAGGAAAGAACATGTGAGCAAA
AGGCCAGCAAAAGGCCAGGAACCGTAAAAAGGCCGCGTTGCTGGCGTTTTTCCATAGGCTCCGCCCCCCT
GACGAGCATCACAAAAATCGACGCTCAAGTCAGAGGTGGCGAAACCCGACAGGACTATAAAGATACCAGG
CGTTTCCCCCTGGAAGCTCCCTCGTGCGCTCTCCTGTTCCGACCCTGCCGCTTACCGGATACCTGTCCGC
CTTTCTCCCTTCGGGAAGCGTGGCGCTTTCTCATAGCTCACGCTGTAGGTATCTCAGTTCGGTGTAGGTC
GTTCGCTCCAAGCTGGGCTGTGTGCACGAACCCCCCGTTCAGCCCGACCGCTGCGCCTTATCCGGTAACT
ATCGTCTTGAGTCCAACCCGGTAAGACACGACTTATCGCCACTGGCAGCAGCCACTGGTAACAGGATTAG
CAGAGCGAGGTATGTAGGCGGTGCTACAGAGTTCTTGAAGTGGTGGGCTAACTACGGCTACACTAGAAGA
ACAGTATTTGGTATCTGCGCTCTGCTGAAGCCAGTTACCTTCGGAAAAAGAGTTGGTAGCTCTTGATCCG
GCAAACAAACCACCGCTGGTAGCGGTGGTTTTTTTGTTTGCAAGCAGCAGATTACGCGCAGAAAAAAAGG
ATCTCAAGAAGATCCTTTGATCTTTTCTACGGGGTCTGACGCTCAGTGGAACGACGCGCGCGTAACTCAC
GTTAAGGGATTTTGGTCATGAGCAAGGGGTGTTATGAGCCATATTCAGGTATAAATGGGCTCGCGATAAT
GTTCAGAATTGGTTAATTGGTTGTAACACTGACCCCTATTTGTTTATTTTTCTAAATACATTCAAATATG
TATCCGCTCATGAGACAATAACCCTGATAAATGCTTCAATAATATTGAAAAAGGAAGAATATGAGTATTC
AACATTTCCGTGTCGCCCTTATTCCCTTTTTTGCGGCATTTTGCCTTCCTGTTTTTGCTCACCCAGAAAC
GCTGGTGAAAGTAAAAGATGCTGAAGATCAGTTGGGTGCACGAGTGGGTTACATCGAACTGGATCTCAAC
AGCGGTAAGATCCTTGAGAGTTTTCGCCCCGAAGAACGTTTTCCAATGATGAGCACTTTTAAAGTTCTGC
TATGTGGCGCGGTATTATCCCGTATTGACGCCGGGCAAGAGCAACTCGGTCGCCGCATACACTATTCTCA
GAATGACTTGGTTGAGTACTCACCAGTCACAGAAAAGCATCTTACGGATGGCATGACAGTAAGAGAATTA
TGCAGTGCTGCCATAACCATGAGTGATAACACTGCGGCCAACTTACTTCTGACAACGATCGGAGGACCGA
AGGAGCTAACCGCTTTTTTGCACAACATGGGGGATCATGTAACTCGCCTTGATCGTTGGGAACCGGAGCT
GAATGAAGCCATACCAAACGACGAGCGTGACACCACGATGCCTGTAGCGATGGCAACAACGTTGCGCAAA
CTATTAACTGGCGAACTACTTACTCTAGCTTCCCGGCAACAATTAATAGACTGGATGGAGGCGGATAAAG
TTGCAGGACCACTTCTGCGCTCGGCCCTTCCGGCTGGCTGGTTTATTGCTGATAAATCCGGAGCCGGTGA
GCGTGGTTCTCGCGGTATCATCGCAGCGCTGGGGCCAGATGGTAAGCCCTCCCGTATCGTAGTTATCTAC
ACGACGGGGAGTCAGGCAACTATGGATGAACGAAATAGACAGATCGCTGAGATAGGTGCCTCACTGATTA
AGCATTGGTAATGACCATGATTACGCCAAGCTCTAGCTAGAGGTCGACGGTATACAGACATGATAAGATA
CATTGATGAGTTTGGACAAACCACAACTAGAATGCAGTGAAAAAAATGCTTTATTTGTGAAATTTGTGAT
GCTATTGCTTTATTTGTAACCATTATAAGCTGCAATAAACAAGTTGGGGTGGGCGAAGAACTCCAGCATG
AGATCCCCGCGCTGGAGGATCATCCAGCCGGCGTCCCGGAAAACGATTCCGAAGCCCAACCTTTCATAGA
AGGCGGCGGTGGAATCGAAATCTCGTAGCACGTGTCAGGCACCGGGCTTGCGGGTCATGCACCAGGTGCG
CGGTCCTTCGGGCACCTCGACGTCGGCGGTGACGGTGAAGCCGAGCCGCTCGTAGAAGGGGAGGTTGCGG
GGCGCGGATGTCTCCAGGAAGGCGGGCACCCCGGCGCGCTCGGCCGCCTCCACTCCGGGGAGCACGACGG
CGCTGCCCAGACCCTTGCCCTGGTGGTCGGGCGAGACGCCGACGGTGGCCAGGAACCACGCGGGCTCCTT
GGGCCGGTGCGGCGCCAGGAGGCCTTCCATCTGTTGCTGCGCGGCCAGCCGGGAACCGCTCAACTCGGCC
ATGCGCGGGCCGATCTCGGCGAACACCGCCCCCGCTTCGACGCTCTCCGGCGTGGTCCAGACCGCCACCG
CGGCGCCGTCGTCCGCGACCCACACCTTGCCGATGTCGAGCCCGACGCGCGTGAGGAAGAGTTCTTGCAG
CTCGGTGACCCGCTCGATGTGGC
